>Addgene plasmid #60234 | pSLIK-Hygro-Myc-hAgo2 | addgene partial sequence | sequence record 99742 | FUGW-Fwd 5'-ATTACAGGGACAGCAGAGATCC-3'
GCAGGCTTTAAAGGAACCAATTCAGTCGACTGGATCCTTTACCACGTCCCTATCAGTGATAGAGAAAAGT
GAAAGTCGAGTTTACCACTCCCTATCAGTGATAGAGAAAAGTGAAAGTCGAGTTTACCACTCCCTATCAG
TGATAGAGAAAAGTGAAAGTCGAGTTTACCACTCCCTATCAGTGATAGAGAAAAGTGAAAGTCGAGTTTA
CCACTCCCTATCAGTGATAGAGAAAAGTGAAAGTCGAGTTTACCACTCCCTATCAGTGATAGAGAAAAGT
GAAAGTCGAGTTTACCACTCCCTATCAGTGATAGAGAAAAGTGAAAGTCGAGCTCGGTACCCGGGTCGAG
GTAGGCGTGTACGGTGGGAGGCCTATATAAGCAGAGCTCGTTTAGTGAACCGTCAGATCGCCTGGAGACG
CCATCCACGCTGTTTTGACCTCCATAGAAGACACCGGGACCGATCCAGCCTCCGCGGCCCCGAACTAGTA
CCATGGAGCAAAAGCTCATCTCAGAGGAAGATCTGGAATTCAGGATCCTCATGTACTCGGGAGCCGGCCC
CGCACTTGCACCTCCTGCGCCGCCGCCCCCCATCCAAGGATATGCCTTCAAGCCTCCACCTAGACCCGAC
TTTGGGACCTCCGGGAGAACAATCAAATTACAGGCCAATTTCTTCGAAATG
