>Addgene plasmid #60234 | pSLIK-Hygro-Myc-hAgo2 | addgene partial sequence | sequence record 99744 | hUBCpro-R 5'-CTAAGGCCGAGTCTTATGAGCAG-3'
ATCAGGACGCTCGCTGCGCCCTTCGTCTGACGTGGCAGCGCTCGCCGCTGAGGAGGGGGGCGCCCGCGGG
AGGCGCCAAAACCCGGCGCGGAGGCCAGATCTTGGGTGGGTTAATTAACCATCTTTATGGCTCGAGATGT
TATCAACCACTTTGTACAAGAAAGCTGGGTCTAGATATCTCGAGTGCGGCCGCTCAAGCAAAGTACATGG
TGCGCAGAGTGTCTTGGTGAACCTGGACCGCCTTGGCCAGTGCTTGGTGGTCTCGCCCGTTACTCTGCCC
AGAGGTATGGCTTCCTTCAGCACTGTCATGTTCCTTATCCACCAGGTGGTACCTGGCCCGGAAGGCCACC
AGGTGAGCGTAGTATGCTGGCGCTGGGATGGACACGGAGCGTGTGCAGCGCACGTAGGTGTGACACAGCT
GGTAGGTTAGGATCTGCAGCTCATCAGAGGAGAAACGATTGTCGTCCCAGAGGACGTGATAGTGCGAAGG
CCTGCTTGTCCCCTGGATGCCAGCGTGACTACACAGGTAGAAGTCGAACTCGGTGGGGTGGGTGATTTTC
GTGTCCACAGTCGTGCCTGCTGGAATGTTTCCACTTTTCCCAACCCGCTCGTTCTTGTCAGTGCAGAAGA
GCCGGGTGTGGTGCCTCTTCTGCACCACGATGAAGGTGATCCCGGGCTGGTAGTCTTTTTCTAGCTTGAT
ACAGGCCTCACGGATGGCCAGCAACTCGTGGTGGAG
