[The description below was written by a language model from this plasmid's Addgene catalogue record.]
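Description:
pSLIK-Hygro-Myc-hAgo2 is a lentiviral mammalian expression plasmid built on the pSLIK-Hygro backbone (about 13.9 kb), giving a total construct of roughly 16.5 kb. It is maintained in bacteria as a high-copy plasmid under ampicillin selection, and the record specifies a recombination-deficient host strain, as is common for lentiviral vectors whose repeated LTR sequences are prone to rearrangement. In mammalian cells, transduced or transfected populations are selected with hygromycin.

The payload is human Argonaute2 (AGO2, also known as EIF2C2), an insert of about 2.6 kb introduced by Gateway recombination. AGO2 is the catalytic core of the RNA-induced silencing complex, binding small RNAs and cleaving complementary targets. The promoter is recorded as CMV, and the stated purpose is doxycycline-inducible expression, which implies a tetracycline-responsive arrangement. However, the record does not itemise the tet-responsive element or transactivator, and no feature table is provided to confirm them. The use of a reverse sequencing primer in a human ubiquitin C promoter suggests that such a promoter lies downstream of the insert, but what it drives is not stated.

The record is inconsistent about the epitope tag: the plasmid name and the tag field both indicate an N-terminal Myc tag, whereas the purpose line describes HA-tagged wild-type Ago2. The tag should therefore be verified against the sequence before choosing detection reagents. The construct is intended for stable, inducible expression of tagged wild-type AGO2 in mammalian cells, and it was deposited in connection with work on microRNA precursor-programmed silencing complex assembly.
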