Addgene plasmid #60234: pSLIK-Hygro-Myc-hAgo2
Purpose: Express HA-tagged wild-type Ago2 in mammalian cells in a Dox-inducible manner
Depositing lab: Zissimos Mourelatos. Depositing organization: University of Pennsylvania. Publication: Precursor microRNA-programmed silencing complex assembly pathways in mammals. Liu X, Jin DY, McManus MT, Mourelatos Z. Mol Cell. 2012 May 25;46(4):507-17. doi: 10.1016/j.molcel.2012.03.010. Epub 2012 Apr 12. PubMed 22503104.
Backbone
  Vector backbone: pSLIK-Hygro
  Backbone size w/o insert (bp): 13918
  Total vector size (bp): 16500
  Vector type: Mammalian Expression, Lentiviral
  Selectable markers: Hygromycin
Growth in bacteria
  Bacterial resistance: Ampicillin, 100 μg/mL
  Growth temperature: 30°C
  Growth strain: Stbl3
  Copy number: High Copy
Gene/Insert
  Gene/Insert name: Argonaute2
  Species: H. sapiens (human)
  Insert size (bp): 2600
  Entrez Gene: AGO2 (a.k.a. CASC7, EIF2C2, LESKRES, LINC00980, PPD, Q10)
  Promoter: CMV
  Tag / fusion protein: Myc (N terminal on backbone)
  Cloning method: Gateway Cloning
  Sequencing primers: 5′ CMV-F; 3′ hUBCpro-R
Terms and licenses: Academic/Nonprofit Terms; Industry Terms: Not Available to Industry
How to cite: pSLIK-Hygro-Myc-hAgo2 was a gift from Zissimos Mourelatos (Addgene plasmid # 60234 ; http://n2t.net/addgene:60234 ; RRID:Addgene_60234)
